>Addgene plasmid #154365 | pDUAL-P41nmt1-Nup124-GFP-MTn | addgene full sequence | sequence record 306814 | Addgene NGS Result
AACGCCAGCAACGCGGCCTTTTTACGGTTCCTGGCCTTTTGCTGGCCTTTTGCTCACATGTTCTTTCCTG
CGTTATCCCCTGATTCTGTGGATAACCGTATTACCGCCTTTGAGTGAGCTGATACCGCTCGCCGCAGCCG
AACGACCGAGCGCAGCGAGTCAGTGAGCGAGGAAGCGGAAGAGCGCCCAATACGCAAACCGCCTCTCCCC
GCGCGTTGGCCGATTCATTAATGCAGCTGGCACGACAGGTTTCCCGACTGGAAAGCGGGCAGTGAGCGCA
ACGCAATTAATGTGAGTTAGCTCACTCATTAGGCACCCCAGGCTTTACACTTTATGCTTCCGGCTCGTAT
GTTGTGTGGAATTGTGAGCGGATAACAATTTCACACAGGAAACAGCTATGACCATGATTACGCCAAGCTT
GCATGCCTGCAGGTCGATCGACTCTAGAGGATCAGAAAATTATCGCCATAAAAGACAGAATAAGTCATCA
GCGGTTGTTTCATTTCCTATATTTTTTTTTTATTTTTTTATTTTTTAATAAGGGAAAATTTAACGTCTAA
GGATACAGAAGATTGTTAGCACATTAAAGTAATAAAGGCTTAAGTAGTAAGTGCCTTAGCATGTTATTGT
ATTTCAAAGGACATAATCTAAAATAATAACAATATCATTTCTCACAAGTTATTCAATTTTCTTTTTTTTT
TCTAATAATATCAAGAATGTATTATTTGTTTGACATAAGTCAACTAATTTATTTAATATGCTGGATTAAT
CTTGCAGACATGTAAATTAACAAGTTTTAGTCAAATAACGTTGAAGTTTCAATGAACTCAAATAATTTCT
CTTTTTTTTTATATAACCATAATCTGATTTATATTTTCCGCAGGGATCAACTGAAGTTATGACATTTGGA
TTGGATCACTTATAACCTTGGTCGCCAAATAATACAAAAATCAGCGTTATAAAACAAAGAAGGTTTTTGT
TAAGAAATTAATCCTCTTTCTTGATAAGAAAGTTGAACCGAAATTGCAGATACTGATATATGAAAATAAT
ACCCACAATTTTGGGAATAGCGCAAGCCTCAATTTAAACAATAGGTGAGGACACATGATAATGACCTCAA
TGATTGTTAGAAGAAAAGAGCCTCATTACAAAATCGAAAAATGAATGGTTGGGTACAAGTTTCCAAAACA
TGGTAAAGTGGACTTTGCGTATGAGACGTAAATAGAAAAAAACACTTGTTATATGTTTTCTAGAATTATT
GTTGTCTCTTTATGGTTGGATGATGCAAAATAGTAATTTCGGTTAGTTGCTGTAAAACACCACGAGACAA
ATAGATATGGATATTTATTAAATCAGGAAAAACGTAACTCTCGGCTACTGGATGGTTCAGTCACCCAACG
ATTACTGGGGAGAGAAAACAGGGCAAAAGCAAAGCTTAAAGGAATCCGATTGTCATTCGGCAATGTGCAG
CGAAACTAAAAACCGGATAATGGACCTGTTAATCGAAACATTGAAGATAAAGGAAGAGGAATCCTGGCAT
ATCATCAATTGAATAAGTTGAATTAATTATTTCAATCTCATTCTCACTTTCTGACTTATAGTCGCTTTGT
TAAAGCTAGCGGATCCATGCCTCCTGTTTCAAAAAATACTCGCACTTCATCAAAGACTGTTAAGAAACCC
TATGACCCACCTCAGGGGAGCTCAAGGCCCTTTTTTACGGTCTTGAAACGGGCATTTTCATCTGTTTTGC
ACCCATTCACCAGTGGTCTAGACGAGAAAGCTTCAGGAACGGCTAGCAAGGATAGAAAGAGTGGAAGAGC
AGGTACAAAAAGCCTGCTTACTCCAGAGTTAACACCTCATTATTTAGGAAAATCTCCGTAAGTTGACATT
TTTGTCGTGAAACATATTAACATTAAATAGAAGAATTATTCGCGTTAGTAATCGGAGCCATGTTAGAACA
ATTGATGGAATAGAGGAAAAAGTTCATACGAATACATTTGAACCTAGGAAGCCAAAGCAAAAGCAAGATT
ATACTAATTCCCCAACGCTTTTTAAACGCCATGACGAGTTGTCGTTAAAATCACTTAATTCGCTTCATCC
TTCTTCTGCTTTATCCAAAAAGTTGGGCAGCACTTCTCAACATCAAATTGCAACTCCCAAATCCTCTGCT
TCATTGCTCAATATCCTTCGGTCACTTCACGATGAGCAGAAAAATACCTTAAATATATCAAGTGTAAAAC
AAGATCGTATTACCGAAGCTAATCCTACTTGTGAGAAGCGCAAGCCTTCTAGAAGTCCCAGTCCTATGCT
TTCCAAAAAGAAATCTGTTGCTCGTGCCTCTGAAAACGAGCCCTCAGCTAAGCAGAACAAAAGCTTTTCT
GGAAATGATTCCCATAAGAGTCTTACCGACATTAGAGATAAGGAGAATGGCGAAACAGAGGTCTCAGCAA
AAAATCACGTTCCTCACCGCTCCTCTCGGCGACGTCGTAGACACCAGCGGCTTATCCCTATCATTTATGA
AACTCTTGAACAGATGGATTTAAGGAAGCCTGTATTAGTCAATGCAGAAGTTCAGACAGATTCCAACCCC
GGTAATACAATGTTTATTGATAAGCAAGATATTTATCACCGGTTAAGTACACCCACTTCGCGTAAGCGTC
AGACTCTCGAGAAAGGTCATATTAAGGCTTTTTCTGCAGTTGATGAGGATTTGGATGAAATCTTTGCTTG
CGAAGATGACGTTCATTACACCGCATTACCCAAACAAAATCCAAAATCTGAGCGTATATTAGAACCTATA
ATAGCATCTCCCAAGGATAATACAAGTGACAAGGGTTTATTGACGAAGTCCGCCCCTACCTTTGAAGAGC
TTCAAGCCTCTATTACCCCTAAGCCTGTAAAGACTTCTCCGAATGATACGGCACTTACTCTCGCGAACGC
TGAGGATAATAAAACCTTTGAACATCAGCCATTGTCAAAGGATACAGAAGCGCCCAAAAGCCAATTTTCC
TCATCGCCGACAAAAGAATCTACAACTAGAAAGTCCGAAGTTGAACCGCCATCACCTTCTAAGGAAATCA
AATCTTCTCACTTTTCAGTACCCGAATTTAAGTTTGAACCGAAGACTGAAGCTACCACGGACAAAAAATT
AAATGTACCCAAATTTGAGTTTAAGCCAACTGCTACTGCTGATGTGCAAACTAATCGTTTGAAGGAGAAT
GAGCCCAAGCCAACGTTCTTTGCACAATTACCGTCAAAGACTCAAGAGACGCCAAGTATAACTGAGAACA
AGCCTTCATTTTTTTCTCAATTAAGTCCAAAACGAGAAGAAACAGAAAAGAAGGACAACGCTCCGTCTGC
TCCTGCTTCAACTTCTGGTTTCAGCTTTGGAGGATTCGCACCTAAAACCCTTGAAGAGAAGGAAGAAACG
AAAGCTCCTACGTTCAATTTCTCTTTAAACAATGCTTCTAGTACACAAGACACAACAAAACCTACGCTAC
AATTTAATTTTGGAAGTAGTTTTGGAAAGCCAACAAGCAATATTTTCAATGACAAAAAAACTTCTGAAAA
TGGTCTAGCTAGTTCTACTGTTGCTTCTGAGTCAAAACCGTCAGCTCCCGAATCAAAACCGTCCTCGGGT
TTTGGAAATACCGCAGGCTCATCACCCTTTTCATTCAATTTGACCAAGGAGTCCAAAGAAGTCCCACCTA
CAAATTCCTTTTCTTTTGCTAAAAAAGGGAAAGATGAAGCGAATGACAGTTTGTCAGCTAAAGCTTCTAC
TCCATTTTCGTTTGCAAAACCTAATACTGAAAATGTAACAACAACTGCTCCTCAGTTTTCATTTAATTTT
ACCAAGCCAAATACGGATGCCAAAACCAATTTGCTACCTGAAAAAACTTTTAATGAAGAAGCCGTAAAGC
AAAAGGAAACTGAAAAAGAGGTCCCTCCAACAGGTCCAAAAGCTTCTGAAATAAAGGATTCAGTATCTTC
TAATAACGCTGTGCCCTCTTCAACCTTTAATTTTGTATCTCCCTTTGCTGCTGTATCTGAAAAAACAAAT
GAGAATAACATTCCTAACGATACAACGAAGACGAATGGCAATGCTACTAAGAGAACTTTGGAACAAACGG
AGGATGCAAAGCCTTTTGCTTTCTCCTTCGGTTCCACTACAGAACAGGCAAACAAAAAAGCCTCAACGTC
AAATGAAACTACGAAGCCTCAATTGGATACATCTTCTAAAACTGATGGAGTAACTGCTAATGCGCCGTTT
AGTTTTGCATCAGCTTTTAATGCACCTAAACCCTCGACTAATACTGCTGATGGCAAAGATTCTGCTTCGA
ATCTTACCACTCCTTCACCTGCTTTTTCATTTGGAAACAATAGTGGTGTTAAAGCATCCAGTAACAACAA
TCCCTCTACAAATTCGTCTACGGCACCGTTTTCTTTTGGTACATCAAATAAACCGGCATTTAGCTTTGGG
TCTGCAACTTCAAAGACTACCTCTGAAGGAACCGCTCCAGCTGCTTCTGCTTCTGCTCCTGCTCCCACTA
CGTCTGCATTTTCTTTTGGAGCATCAAATTCTAGTATGAATAAGGAAGAGAACACTCCCATGGCTAAGGA
TGCTGGAGATACGGCACCTGCGTCTGGCTTTAAGTCTGGGTTTTCGTTCGGTGCTAACAATTCGCCTCAG
CCTGCTTCTATGTTTGGTACATCGACGCCGGCCCCGTCTTCCGCGTTTGCGTTTGGCAACCAGTCAGGCA
CGAACCCAGCAGCTCCTGCAGGGTTTGGAGGGATTACTAATACTGCCACTAATAACCCTCCTAGTACAGG
TTTTACATTCACTCCATCAAATGCTGGATCAACTGCGGCTCCTATGTTTGGCGCTGGAAACACTCCCAAC
CCATCCGGGTCCATCAATAATGCATCACAAGCATTCGCCTTCGGGTCAGGAGAACCTAGTAATCCAGCTA
GTAATCCACCTAGTACCGGATTTTCGTTCGGTGCGGCTACTCCGTCTGCCTTTAATGCAAGTGCCTCACA
ATCACCAGCGCCCAATGGTATTCAATTCAATTTGGGCTCTTCTAACTCACAAACAAATGCGCCCCCGGGC
CGTAAAATTGCTGTGGCCCGAAGTCGAAGAAAACGTGGATCCATGTCTAAAGGTGAAGAATTATTCACTG
GTGTTGTCCCAATTTTGGTTGAATTAGATGGTGATGTTAATGGTCACAAATTTTCTGTCTCCGGTGAAGG
TGAAGGTGATGCTACTTACGGTAAATTGACCTTAAAATTTATTTGTACTACTGGTAAATTGCCAGTTCCA
TGGCCAACCTTAGTCACTACTTTCGGTTATGGTGTTCAATGTTTTGCGAGATACCCAGATCATATGAAAC
AACATGACTTTTTCAAGTCTGCCATGCCAGAAGGTTATGTTCAAGAAAGAACTATTTTTTTCAAAGATGA
CGGTAACTACAAGACCAGAGCTGAAGTCAAGTTTGAAGGTGATACCTTAGTTAATAGAATCGAATTAAAA
GGTATTGATTTTAAAGAAGATGGTAACATTTTAGGTCACAAATTGGAATACAACTATAACTCTCACAATG
TTTACATCATGGCTGACAAACAAAAGAATGGTATCAAAGTTAACTTCAAAATTAGACACAACATTGAAGA
TGGTTCTGTTCAATTAGCTGACCATTATCAACAAAATACTCCAATTGGTGATGGTCCAGTCTTGTTACCA
GACAACCATTACTTATCCACTCAATCTGCCTTATCCAAAGATCCAAACGAAAAGAGAGACCACATGGTCT
TGTTAGAATTTGTTACTGCTGCTGGTATTACCCATGGTATGGATGAATTGTACAAAAGATCTATGGACCC
CGCCTGTGCGTGTGCAGCCGGCGGCGCTTGCGCTTGCGCAGGCGCTTGCGCCTGCGCAGCATGCGCATGT
GCCGCTTGCGCAGCAAGCTGCTGCGCCTGCTGTCCCGTGGGCTGCGCCGCATGTGCCGCAGGCTGTGTCT
GCGCAGGCGCCGCGGACGCGTGCGCGTGCTGTGCCAGATCTGGCGCGCCACTTCTAAATAAGCGAATTTC
TTATGATTTATGATTTTTATTATTAAATAAGTTATAAAAAAAATAAGTGTATACAAATTTTAAAGTGACT
CTTAGGTTTTAAAACGAAAATTCTTATTCTTGAGTAACTCTTTCCTGTAGGTCAGGTTGCTTTCTCAGGT
ATAGTATGAGGTCGCTCTTATTGACCACACCTCTACCGGCAGATCCGCTAGGGATAACAGGGTAATATAC
TAGTAAGATGATTCTTTTATCGTCGATAACGATGAGGATGTAGACGATTATGATGAGAGTGATTAGCTTC
TAAAATTTGGTGTTTTCAAACGCTATTTACAGTACAATCTGAAAAAATTGGATGAACATTGTAAATGGTA
GGATACGAGTTCCAATTAATGTATTTTTTAAGTATTACACTTAGCTTATTAATTTTATATATACATTCTA
CCTCTGTGGGTTTAAAGACAACTCGTACACATACTCAAATTATTTATGAACATTATAATGCATATTCGTA
CTGTCTATTAAACATTTTTTTGACATTAAAAATTTCGTTTACTAACGTAGAAAGCGCTGATAATTGAGGC
TACTATTTTAATATCTAGAAACAAAGATTCATTAATTAATTAAGTAAGCTCCAGGATACTTGTATATTTC
GTTAAAAAAGCGCAATTTCAACAATTCCTATGAACATCCATGATTTCATCACAAAATCAAACATATCAGG
ATTTAACGTGAATTATTTGCTTTCTTGTGATTTTCATCTGATTTCTGGTCATTTACGTTACTGTAAACAA
GCTTTTTAAAAAAAGGATTTTTTACGCAATATTATCGATATCCCAATCTGTAGTATAAAAAGTGCAACAG
TGTTGAGTTTCCCGAAACCAGGCATTTTTGCGGTAGGGTCTGAAACTTTCACGAAACCATTTCACAACAA
AACTTCTTCAACAACATGTGTGCAAAGAAAATCGTCGTCTTACCAGGAGACCATATTGGCCCTGAAATTG
TTGCTTCTGCCTTGGAGGTTTTGAAAGTCGTTGAGAAGAAGCGACCTGAGTTAAAACTCGAGTTTGAAGA
ACACAAGATTGGAGGTGCCTCTATTGATGCCTATGGAACCCCTTTGACTGACGAGACTGTGAAGGCTTGT
TTGGAAGCTGACGGTGTTCTTTTGGGTGCCGTTGGTGGTCCTGAATGGACCAACCCCAATTGTCGTCCTG
AGCAAGGTTTATTGAAGCTTCGTAAGAGTATGGGTGTTTGGGCCAACCTTCGACCTTGCAACTTTGCCAG
CAAGTCTTTAGTCAAGTACAGCCCTTTGAAGCCTGAAATCGTTGAAGGTGTCGATTTTTGTGTTGTACGA
GAACTTACTGGAGGTTGTTACTTTGGTGAGCGCACTGAGGACAACGGATCGGGTTATGCTATGGACACTT
GGCCTTACAGTTTGGAAGAAGTTTCTCGTATTGCTCGTTTGGCGGCCGCGGGCCCAACACCAATGTTTAT
AACCAAGTTTTATCTTGTTTGTCTACATGGTATTTTACATTCATCTACATACATCTTTCATTGGCTTTGT
ACATAGTTATCATTACAAGTCTAAAAAAATTCACTCTTTTCTTATTCAATGTCAATCCAAGAGAAAAGAT
TGTGGTAATGTTGTAGGAGCATGTTTAATAAATTACTATAGCAAATTACTTTTTATTCCCAAGGTGTTTA
TCTATAATAGTTAATATTTTAGTCGCTACATAAAATTTTACCAAAGAGTACTTGTATACTAATTCTAAAT
GCCTTCTGACATAAAACGCCTAGGAAAACAAACGCAAACAAGGCATCGACTTTTTCAATAACCAACCAAA
AAAATTTTACATTAGTCTTTTTTTAATGCTGAGAAAGTCTTTGCTGATATGCCTTCCAACCAGCTTCTCT
ATATCTCTTGGCTTCGACAACAGGATTACGACCAGCTCCATAGACTCCACGACCAACAATGATGATGTCG
CTACCGCAGTTTACAATCACTTCTTCAGGAGTACGATATTGCTGTCCCAGCCCGTCTCCTTTAACATCCA
AGCCGATACCAGGGGACATAGTTATGTAGTCGCTTTGAAGGTTAGGAAATCGACGACCAGCTATAAAGCC
AAAGCAAAAATCGGTATGCTTCTCAAACCATTCTAAGGTTTTCTCTGTGTAGGAACCAGTAGCCAAAGAG
CCTTTGGAAGACATTTCAGCCAAAAGCAAGAGACCACGTCCCAAAGGTAAACCAACTTCTTTGAGGCCTT
GTATAATACCCTCGCCTGGCACTGTATGGCAATTTGTGATATGAGCCCAAGAAGCAATTTTGTACACACC
AGATGCATATTGTAGCTTGACGGTATTTCCAATGTCTGCGAATTTGCGATCCTCAAAGATAAGAAAACGA
TGCTTTTTACCTAAGGCCACCAGTTTTTCTACCATATCCTGGTCGAAATCCTCGACAACGTCAATATGTG
TCTTGATAACACAGACATAGGGTCCAATTTTATCTACCAATTCTAAGATTTCGGATTTCTTCGTCAAATC
GACCGCGACTGACAAGTTGCTTTGCTTTTCTTCCATCAAAGCCAACAATTCCTTGGCAATGGGATTTTTC
ATCCCCTCAGCTCTAGCTGAATAGCTTTGAAATACTCTAGCATCCATAACTTTGCTTTTAAACCTTTAAT
TTCGATCCAAGCAAAAAAGAGGTTCTTGGTAGGACAATACGGTAAGAAAACACGACATGTGCAGAGATGC
CGACGAAGCATAGTTAAACTGGGATGGTAAAATCAATTAAGAATTTATAAAGACAAAATTGTATAAGTCT
CTAAAACATCTTAATTATACCTCACAGAACTATCTAAAATATATTCACAAAGTGCAAACATTATCATGAA
AAAGAACCATTTTAATTTAAAGCAAGGGCATTAAGGCTTATTTACAGAATTTCTTACTTTTGTAAAGATT
ATAAGGCTGATTATCTTTTTCACCATGCCAAAAATTACACAAGATAGAATGGATGTTTGAAATTAAACGT
GAGTATACAAACAAATACACTAGGTAAATCGAAACATTTTTTTCTCCATTAAGTAACAAATTCCTATTTA
GAGAAAGAATGCTGAGTAGATTAAATAATCTATACAAACTTTTTTAACACAAATGCATACATATAGCCAG
TGGGATTTGTAGCTAAGCTTGCGAATTCGAGTCTAACTCCTTAACCACTCGGACATAGTGACTTATCTGA
CACTCATTGTAAATTAATATATATATAGGCATTTTGTTTAGTTAAAGGTACTTAAGTAATTAGTATAAAC
GAACCAATTTTATAATCAGGAAGTTAAGTGAATGGTAGCACATGTCGTAAAAATTGTGAATTTTTATTGA
ATAATATTTTAAATACAAGCCTTTCTAGACTAGGTATACTCATAAACATATATGAGCAAAAGGATAGAGG
AGATTACATTGCATCTTCTACAAATTTATTTATTGCCCTTTACTGAAAAATTAAATAATGAGTACTAAAT
GATAAAAAGCGCTCAGTACAAGAAAGATTGCAAAAATATTGCATTCTTCATGAATTAAAGTTGCATATAA
GGCATATTGAAAGTAATAGTACTAAAACAGCAGTTAGCGAAAATTAATAGAATTATATTCGCAAGACAAT
TGTGACATTAAATTAAAAAATTGTAGAATTTTTACTATCCTCTTTAACGCCATGAGCCTTTATAAAAAGG
TTAAATTAGTTTTAACATTCTTTTTTTGAGTAAGAGTTTACAATTTATCAAAACCTGTGTTATTATATTC
ATTAGTTTCAATTTATTAGCATCTAGAGAAAAATCAATTGGCAGTTACATTGTTGGAATTTATGAAGAAA
AAGAATCTACAACGGAGAATAAGTTGCTGATCGCTTTCCCTAAAATTGTATATTTTGCTGAGCTTATTTT
GACATTTCGTTGAAGTTTTCTCTAATTCGCATTCATTTTAAGTAAAACAATGAGAAATAAAATTACAAAA
AATACAAATTAAAATACAATTTTTAGCTATAATTATAGACGATGCCCTTGTATCCCATTCTGTCTCGCTT
GCCCCTACTTTTTATCTTTTATATACCATAATGAACGCTGCCGCTACTAACCATACCCCGATTTTACATT
TCGGACTCCCAAGGACGTACAAAATAGAAAACTATAGAAAAAAATAATCAGAAAATAGCATGTCATCTCT
TTGTAAAACGCGTTTGCAAGAAGAAAGGAAACAATGGAGAAGAGATCATCCATTTGTATGTAAATTTTAG
TAAACTTGAAGAAATCACTAACAACTTCTCTTACTTAGGGATTCTATGCAAAACCTTGTAAATCATCTGA
TGGAGGACTCGATTTAATGAATTGGAAGGTTGGGCCCGCGGCCGCTTAGCTGAAACTTCCAACCCTCCTG
CTCCCGTCACATTACTCGACAAAGCTAATGTTTTGGCAACTTCTCGTCTTTGGCGCAAGACTGTAGCTAA
GATTTTTAAGGAGGAATATCCTCACCTTACCTTAAAAAACCAGCTCATTGACTCCGCAGCCATGCTTTTG
GTCAAGAGCCCTCGTACACTTAACGGTGTTGTTTTGACTGACAACTTGTTTGGTGACATTATTTCAGATG
AGGCTTCTGTCATTCCTGGTAGCTTGGGCCTTTTGCCTTCTGCCTCCCTTTCCGGTGTGGTAGGAAAATC
AGAAGAAAAGGTTCATTGTTTGGTTGAGCCCATTCACGGTAGCGCTCCCGAGCTCGAATTCACTGGCCGT
CGTTTTACAACGTCGTGACTGGGAAAACCCTGGCGTTACCCAACTTAATCGCCTTGCAGCACATCCCCCT
TTCGCCAGCTGGCGTAATAGCGAAGAGGCCCGCACCGATCGCCCTTCCCAACAGTTGCGCAGCCTGAATG
GCGAATGGCGCCTGATGCGGTATTTTCTCCTTACGCATCTGTGCGGTATTTCACACCGCATA
[95 nt withheld, positions 11053-11147]
T
[46 nt withheld, positions 11149-11194]
C
[141 nt withheld, positions 11196-11336]
CCTTTGACGTTGGAGTCCACGTTCTTT
[37 nt withheld, positions 11364-11400]
ACTCTATCTCGGGCTATTCTTTTGATTTATAAGGGATTTTGCCGATTTCGGTCTATTGGTTAAAAAATGA
GCTGATTTAACAAAAATTTAACGCGAATTTTAACAAAATATTAACGTTTACAATTTTATGGTGCACTCTC
AGTACAATCTGCTCTGATGCCGCATAGTTAAGCCAGCCCCGACACCCGCCAACACCCGCTGACGCGCCCT
GACGGGCTTGTCTGCTCCCGGCATCCGCTTACAGACAAGCTGTGACCGTCTCCGGGAGCTGCATGTGTCA
GAGGTTTTCACCGTCATCACCGAAACGCGCGAGACGAAAGGGCCTCGTGATACGCCTATTTTTATAGGTT
AATGTCATGATAATAATGGTTTCTTAGACGTCAGGTGGCACTTTTCGGGGAAATGTGCGCGGAACCCCTA
TTTGTTTATTTTTCTAAATACATTCAAATATGTATCCGCTCATGAGACAATAACCCTGATAAATGCTTCA
ATAATATTGAAAAAGGAAGAGTATGAGTATTCAACATTTCCGTGTCGCCCTTATTCCCTTTTTTGCGGCA
TTTTGCCTTCCTGTTTTTGCTCACCCAGAAACGCTGGTGAAAGTAAAAGATGCTGAAGATCAGTTGGGTG
CACGAGTGGGTTACATCGAACTGGATCTCAACAGCGGTAAGATCCTTGAGAGTTTTCGCCCCGAAGAACG
TTTTCCAATGATGAGCACTTTTAAAGTTCTGCTATGTGGCGCGGTATTATCCCGTATTGACGCCGGGCAA
GAGCAACTCGGTCGCCGCATACACTATTCTCAGAATGACTTGGTTGAGTACTCACCAGTCACAGAAAAGC
ATCTTACGGATGGCATGACAGTAAGAGAATTATGCAGTGCTGCCATAACCATGAGTGATAACACTGCGGC
CAACTTACTTCTGACAACGATCGGAGGACCGAAGGAGCTAACCGCTTTTTTGCACAACATGGGGGATCAT
GTAACTCGCCTTGATCGTTGGGAACCGGAGCTGAATGAAGCCATACCAAACGACGAGCGTGACACCACGA
TGCCTGTAGCAATGGCAACAACGTTGCGCAAACTATTAACTGGCGAACTACTTACTCTAGCTTCCCGGCA
ACAATTAATAGACTGGATGGAGGCGGATAAAGTTGCAGGACCACTTCTGCGCTCGGCCCTTCCGGCTGGC
TGGTTTATTGCTGATAAATCTGGAGCCGGTGAGCGTGGGTCTCGCGGTATCATTGCAGCACTGGGGCCAG
ATGGTAAGCCCTCCCGTATCGTAGTTATCTACACGACGGGGAGTCAGGCAACTATGGATGAACGAAATAG
ACAGATCGCTGAGATAGGTGCCTCACTGATTAAGCATTGGTAACTGTCAGACCAAGTTTACTCATATATA
CTTTAGATTGATTTAAAACTTCATTTTTAATTTAAAAGGATCTAGGTGAAGATCCTTTTTGATAATCTCA
TGACCAAAATCCCTTAACGTGAGTTTTCGTTCCACTGAGCGTCAGACCCCGTAGAAAAGATCAAAGGATC
TTCTTGAGATCCTTTTTTTCTGCGCGTAATCTGCTGCTTGCAAACAAAAAAACCACCGCTACCAGCGGTG
GTTTGTTTGCCGGATCAAGAGCTACCAACTCTTTTTCCGAAGGTAACTGGCTTCAGCAGAGCGCAGATAC
CAAATACTGTTCTTCTAGTGTAGCCGTAGTTAGGCCACCACTTCAAGAACTCTGTAGCACCGCCTACATA
CCTCGCTCTGCTAATCCTGTTACCAGTGGCTGCTGCCAGTGGCGATAAGTCGTGTCTTACCGGGTTGGAC
TCAAGACGATAGTTACCGGATAAGGCGCAGCGGTCGGGCTGAACGGGGGGTTCGTGCACACAGCCCAGCT
TGGAGCGAACGACCTACACCGAACTGAGATACCTACAGCGTGAGCTATGAGAAAGCGCCACGCTTCCCGA
AGGGAGAAAGGCGGACAGGTATCCGGTAAGCGGCAGGGTCGGAACAGGAGAGCGCACGAGGGAGCTTCCA
GGGGGAAACGCCTGGTATCTTTATAGTCCTGTCGGGTTTCGCCACCTCTGACTTGAGCGTCGATTTTTGT
GATGCTCGTCAGGGGGGCGGAGCCTATGGAAA
Features (pLannotate 1.2.2; 24 found; start..end, strand, type, name):
     48..181     +  rep_origin     RSF ori (fragment): Plasmids containing the RSF 1030 origin of replication can be propagated in E. coli cells that contain additional plasmids with compatible origins.
    183..275     +  CDS            lacI (fragment): lac repressor; lacI; The lac repressor binds to the lac operator to inhibit transcription in E. coli. This inhibition can be relieved by adding lactose or isopropyl-β-D-thiogalactopyranoside (IPTG).
    288..309     +  protein_bind   CAP binding site: CAP binding activates transcription in the presence of cAMP. E. coli catabolite activator protein
    324..354     +  promoter       lac promoter: promoter for the E. coli lac operon
    358..380     +  protein_bind   lac operator (fragment): The lac repressor binds to the lac operator to inhibit transcription in E. coli. This inhibition can be relieved by adding lactose or isopropyl-β-D-thiogalactopyranoside (IPTG). lac repressor encoded by lacI
    415..437     -  misc_feature   MCS (fragment): pUC18/19 multiple cloning site
    463..1614    +  promoter       nmt1 promoter: wild-type nmt1 promoter from Schizosaccharomyces pombe, conferring strong thiamine-repressible expression
   1627..1878    +  CDS            nup124 (fragment): NU124_SCHPO - Experimental evidence at protein level: Swiss-Prot protein existence level 1. Nucleoporins may be involved in both binding and translocation of the proteins during nucleocytoplasmic transport. In S.pombe it is required for the nuclear localization of retrotransposon tf1. From Schizosaccharomyces pombe (strain 972 / ATCC 24843) (Fission yeast).
   1922..5146    +  CDS            nup124 (fragment): NU124_SCHPO - Experimental evidence at protein level: Swiss-Prot protein existence level 1. Nucleoporins may be involved in both binding and translocation of the proteins during nucleocytoplasmic transport. In S.pombe it is required for the nuclear localization of retrotransposon tf1. From Schizosaccharomyces pombe (strain 972 / ATCC 24843) (Fission yeast).
   5153..5866    +  CDS            GFPmut3: GFPmut3 is a basic (constitutively fluorescent) green fluorescent protein published in 1996, derived from Aequorea victoria. It is reported to be a very rapidly-maturing weak dimer.
   6082..6269    +  terminator     ADH1 terminator: S. cerevisiae ADH1; transcription terminator for the S. cerevisiae alcohol dehydrogenase 1 (ADH1) gene
   7016..7537    +  CDS            leu1 (fragment): LEU3_SCHPO - Experimental evidence at protein level: Swiss-Prot protein existence level 1. Catalyzes the oxidation of 3-carboxy-2-hydroxy-4- methylpentanoate (3-isopropylmalate) to 3-carboxy-4-methyl-2- oxopentanoate. The product decarboxylates to 4-methyl-2 oxopentanoate. From Schizosaccharomyces pombe (strain 972 / ATCC 24843) (Fission yeast).
   7933..8727    -  CDS            S. pombe ura4: orotidine 5'-phosphate decarboxylase, required for uracil biosynthesis; Schizosaccharomyces pombe ura4
   9336..10119   -  rep_origin     ars1: Schizosaccharomyces pombe autonomously replicating sequence ars1
  10280..10345   +  CDS            hus5 (fragment): UBC9_SCHPO - Also known as ubc9. Experimental evidence at protein level: Swiss-Prot protein existence level 1. Catalyzes the covalent attachment of ubiquitin-like protein SUMO/Smt3 to other proteins. Required for efficient recovery from DNA damage or S-phase arrest and normal mitosis. This may be as part of a checkpoint independent recovery process. From Schizosaccharomyces pombe (strain 972 / ATCC 24843) (Fission yeast).
  10437..10835   +  CDS            leu1 (fragment): LEU3_SCHPO - Experimental evidence at protein level: Swiss-Prot protein existence level 1. Catalyzes the oxidation of 3-carboxy-2-hydroxy-4- methylpentanoate (3-isopropylmalate) to 3-carboxy-4-methyl-2- oxopentanoate. The product decarboxylates to 4-methyl-2 oxopentanoate. From Schizosaccharomyces pombe (strain 972 / ATCC 24843) (Fission yeast).
  10838..10995   +  CDS            lacZα (fragment): LacZα fragment of β-galactosidase; lacZ fragment
  11001..11052   -  misc_feature   bom (fragment): basis of mobility region from pBR322
  11071..11526   +  rep_origin     f1 ori (sequence partly withheld): f1 bacteriophage origin of replication; arrow indicates direction of (+) strand synthesis
  11527..11576   -  misc_feature   bom (fragment): basis of mobility region from pBR322
  11678..11713   -  CDS            rop (fragment): Rop protein, which maintains plasmids at low copy number; rop
  11808..11912   +  promoter       AmpR promoter: bla
  11913..12773   +  CDS            AmpR: β-lactamase; bla; confers resistance to ampicillin, carbenicillin, and related antibiotics
  12944..13532   +  rep_origin     ori: high-copy-number ColE1/pMB1/pBR322/pUC origin of replication
