[The description below was written by a language model from this plasmid's Addgene catalogue record and pLannotate feature annotations shown in this document.]
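Description:
pDUAL-P41nmt1-Nup124-GFP-MTn is a 13.5 kb fission yeast expression plasmid built on the pDUAL-P41nmt1-GFP backbone. It is propagated in E. coli through a high-copy ColE1/pUC-type origin with ampicillin resistance (AmpR), and it also carries an f1 origin. Several short annotated fragments (RSF ori, lacI, lacZα, bom, rop, lac promoter/operator) appear to be remnants of the cloning vector rather than functional parts. On the yeast side, the plasmid contains the S. pombe ars1 autonomously replicating sequence and the ura4 marker. These lie between two separate leu1 fragments. That layout fits the "dual" design implied by the backbone name: episomal maintenance with uracil selection, or integration through the leu1 homology. The record itself does not describe how the plasmid is meant to be used in this respect.

The payload is S. pombe nup124, which encodes a nucleoporin involved in nucleocytoplasmic transport. It is driven by the thiamine-repressible nmt1 promoter. The feature table labels this promoter as wild-type nmt1, whereas the plasmid name indicates the P41 variant, generally the attenuated, medium-strength version. The coding sequence is annotated as two segments separated by a short gap, and the depositor notes a P941A substitution that is not known to affect function. Nup124 is followed by GFP (annotated as GFPmut3) and then the S. cerevisiae ADH1 terminator. About 200 bp between GFP and the terminator are unannotated. This stretch presumably holds the "MTn" element named in the plasmid, which the record does not define. The associated publication concerns genetically encoded tags for synthesising EM-visible gold nanoparticles in cells, so this construct probably serves to express a fluorescent, EM-taggable nuclear pore protein in fission yeast.
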