Addgene plasmid #154365: pDUAL-P41nmt1-Nup124-GFP-MTn
Purpose: Yeast expression of Nup124
Depositing lab: Wanzhong He. Depositing organization: National Institute of Biological Sciences, Beijing. Publication: Genetically encoded tags for direct synthesis of EM-visible gold nanoparticles in cells. Jiang Z, Jin X, Li Y, Liu S, Liu XM, Wang YY, Zhao P, Cai X, Liu Y, Tang Y, Sun X, Liu Y, Hu Y, Li M, Cai G, Qi X, Chen S, Du LL, He W. Nat Methods. 2020 Sep;17(9):937-946. doi: 10.1038/s41592-020-0911-z. Epub 2020 Aug 10. PubMed 32778831.
Backbone
  Vector backbone: pDUAL-P41nmt1-GFP
  Vector type: Yeast Expression
Growth in bacteria
  Bacterial resistance: Ampicillin, 100 μg/mL
  Growth temperature: 37°C
  Growth strain: DH5alpha
  Copy number: High Copy
Gene/Insert
  Gene/Insert name: Nup124
  Species: S. pombe (fission yeast)
  Mutation: See depositor comments below
  Entrez Gene: nup124
  Cloning method: Restriction Enzyme; 5′ cloning site Unknown (unknown if destroyed)
Terms and licenses: Academic/Nonprofit Terms; Industry Terms: Not Available to Industry
Depositor comments: Please note: Plasmid contains a P941A mutation in Nup124. This mutation is not known to affect plasmid function.
How to cite: pDUAL-P41nmt1-Nup124-GFP-MTn was a gift from Wanzhong He (Addgene plasmid # 154365 ; http://n2t.net/addgene:154365 ; RRID:Addgene_154365)
