>Addgene plasmid #154365 | pDUAL-P41nmt1-Nup124-GFP-MTn | depositor partial sequence | sequence record 298716 | Nup124
ATGCCTCCTGTTTCAAAAAATACTCGCACTTCATCAAAGACTGTTAAGAAACCCTATGACCCACCTCAGG
GGAGCTCAAGGCCCTTTTTTACGGTCTTGAAACGGGCATTTTCATCTGTTTTGCACCCATTCACCAGTGG
TCTAGACGAGAAAGCTTCAGGAACGGCTAGCAAGGATAGAAAGAGTGGAAGAGCAGGTACAAAAAGCCTG
CTTACTCCAGAGTTAACACCTCATTATTTAGGAAAATCTCCGTAAGTTGACATTTTTGTCGTGAAACATA
TTAACATTAAATAGAAGAATTATTCGCGTTAGTAATCGGAGCCATGTTAGAACAATTGATGGAATAGAGG
AAAAAGTTCATACGAATACATTTGAACCTAGGAAGCCAAAGCAAAAGCAAGATTATACTAATTCCCCAAC
GCTTTTTAAACGCCATGACGAGTTGTCGTTAAAATCACTTAATTCGCTTCATCCTTCTTCTGCTTTATCC
AAAAAGTTGGGCAGCACTTCTCAACATCAAATTGCAACTCCCAAATCCTCTGCTTCATTGCTCAATATCC
TTCGGTCACTTCACGATGAGCAGAAAAATACCTTAAATATATCAAGTGTAAAACAAGATCGTATTACCGA
AGCTAATCCTACTTGTGAGAAGCGCAAGCCTTCTAGAAGTCCCAGTCCTATGCTTTCCAAAAAGAAATCT
GTTGCTCGTGCCTCTGAAAACGAGCCCTCAGCTAAGCAGAACAAAAGCTTTTCTGGAAATGATTCCCATA
AGAGTCTTACCGACATTAGAGATAAGGAGAATGGCGAAACAGAGGTCTCAGCAAAAAATCACGTTCCTCA
CCGCTCCTCTCGGCGACGTCGTAGACACCAGCGGCTTATCCCTATCATTTATGAAACTCTTGAACAGATG
GATTTAAGGAAGCCTGTATTAGTCAATGCAGAAGTTCAGACAGATTCCAACCCCGGTAATACAATGTTTA
TTGATAAGCAAGATATTTATCACCGGTTAAGTACACCCACTTCGCGTAAGCGTCAGACTCTCGAGAAAGG
TCATATTAAGGCTTTTTCTGCAGTTGATGAGGATTTGGATGAAATCTTTGCTTGCGAAGATGACGTTCAT
TACACCGCATTACCCAAACAAAATCCAAAATCTGAGCGTATATTAGAACCTATAATAGCATCTCCCAAGG
ATAATACAAGTGACAAGGGTTTATTGACGAAGTCCGCCCCTACCTTTGAAGAGCTTCAAGCCTCTATTAC
CCCTAAGCCTGTAAAGACTTCTCCGAATGATACGGCACTTACTCTCGCGAACGCTGAGGATAATAAAACC
TTTGAACATCAGCCATTGTCAAAGGATACAGAAGCGCCCAAAAGCCAATTTTCCTCATCGCCGACAAAAG
AATCTACAACTAGAAAGTCCGAAGTTGAACCGCCATCACCTTCTAAGGAAATCAAATCTTCTCACTTTTC
AGTACCCGAATTTAAGTTTGAACCGAAGACTGAAGCTACCACGGACAAAAAATTAAATGTACCCAAATTT
GAGTTTAAGCCAACTGCTACTGCTGATGTGCAAACTAATCGTTTGAAGGAGAATGAGCCCAAGCCAACGT
TCTTTGCACAATTACCGTCAAAGACTCAAGAGACGCCAAGTATAACTGAGAACAAGCCTTCATTTTTTTC
TCAATTAAGTCCAAAACGAGAAGAAACAGAAAAGAAGGACAACGCTCCGTCTGCTCCTGCTTCAACTTCT
GGTTTCAGCTTTGGAGGATTCGCACCTAAAACCCTTGAAGAGAAGGAAGAAACGAAAGCTCCTACGTTCA
ATTTCTCTTTAAACAATGCTTCTAGTACACAAGACACAACAAAACCTACGCTACAATTTAATTTTGGAAG
TAGTTTTGGAAAGCCAACAAGCAATATTTTCAATGACAAAAAAACTTCTGAAAATGGTCTAGCTAGTTCT
ACTGTTGCTTCTGAGTCAAAACCGTCAGCTCCCGAATCAAAACCGTCCTCGGGTTTTGGAAATACCGCAG
GCTCATCACCCTTTTCATTCAATTTGACCAAGGAGTCCAAAGAAGTCCCACCTACAAATTCCTTTTCTTT
TGCTAAAAAAGGGAAAGATGAAGCGAATGACAGTTTGTCAGCTAAAGCTTCTACTCCATTTTCGTTTGCA
AAACCTAATACTGAAAATGTAACAACAACTGCTCCTCAGTTTTCATTTAATTTTACCAAGCCAAATACGG
ATGCCAAAACCAATTTGCTACCTGAAAAAACTTTTAATGAAGAAGCCGTAAAGCAAAAGGAAACTGAAAA
AGAGGTCCCTCCAACAGGTCCAAAAGCTTCTGAAATAAAGGATTCAGTATCTTCTAATAACGCTGTGCCC
TCTTCAACCTTTAATTTTGTATCTCCCTTTGCTGCTGTATCTGAAAAAACAAATGAGAATAACATTCCTA
ACGATACAACGAAGACGAATGGCAATGCTACTAAGAGAACTTTGGAACAAACGGAGGATGCAAAGCCTTT
TGCTTTCTCCTTCGGTTCCACTACAGAACAGGCAAACAAAAAAGCCTCAACGTCAAATGAAACTACGAAG
CCTCAATTGGATACATCTTCTAAAACTGATGGAGTAACTGCTAATGCGCCGTTTAGTTTTGCATCAGCTT
TTAATGCACCTAAACCCTCGACTAATACTGCTGATGGCAAAGATTCTGCTTCGAATCTTACCACTCCTTC
ACCTGCTTTTTCATTTGGAAACAATAGTGGTGTTAAAGCATCCAGTAACAACAATCCCTCTACAAATTCG
TCTACGGCACCGTTTTCTTTTGGTACATCAAATAAACCGGCATTTAGCTTTGGGTCTGCAACTTCAAAGA
CTACCTCTGAAGGAACCGCTCCAGCTGCTTCTGCTTCTGCTCCTGCTCCCACTACGTCTGCATTTTCTTT
TGGAGCATCAAATTCTAGTATGAATAAGGAAGAGAACACTCCCATGGCTAAGGATGCTGGAGATACGGCA
CCTGCGTCTGGCTTTAAGTCTGGGTTTTCGTTCGGTGCTAACAATTCGCCTCAGCCTGCTTCTATGTTTG
GTACATCGACGCCGGCCCCGTCTTCCGCGTTTGCGTTTGGCAACCAGTCAGGCACGAACCCAGCAGCTCC
TGCAGGGTTTGGAGGGATTACTAATACTGCCACTAATAACCCTCCTAGTACAGGTTTTACATTCACTCCA
TCAAATGCTGGATCAACTGCGGCTCCTATGTTTGGCGCTGGAAACACTCCCAACCCATCCGGGTCCATCA
ATAATGCATCACAAGCATTCGCCTTCGGGTCAGGAGAACCTAGTAATCCAGCTAGTAATCCACCTAGTAC
CGGATTTTCGTTCGGTGCGGCTACTCCGTCTGCCTTTAATGCAAGTGCCTCACAATCACCAGCGCCCAAT
GGTATTCAATTCAATTTGGGCTCTTCTAACTCACAAACAAATGCGCCCCCGGGCCGTAAAATTGCTGTGC
CCCGAAGTCGAAGAAAACGT
